>Addgene plasmid #207998 | pCas3-Amp | addgene full sequence | sequence record 416784 | Addgene NGS Result
AAAAACCACCGCTACCAGCGGTGGTTTGTTTGCCGGATCAAGAGCTACCAACTCTTTTTCCGAAGGTAAC
TGGCTTCAGCAGAGCGCAGATACCAAATACTGTTCTTCTAGTGTAGCCGTAGTTAGGCCACCACTTCAAG
AACTCTGTAGCACCGCCTACATACCTCGCTCTGCTAATCCTGTTACCAGTGGCTGCTGCCAGTGGCGATA
AGTCGTGTCTTACCGGGTTGGACTCAAGACGATAGTTACCGGATAAGGCGCAGCGGTCGGGCTGAACGGG
GGGTTCGTGCACACAGCCCAGCTTGGAGCGAACGACCTACACCGAACTGAGATACCTACAGCGTGAGCTA
TGAGAAAGCGCCACGCTTCCCGAAGGGAGAAAGGCGGACAGGTATCCGGTAAGCGGCAGGGTCGGAACAG
GAGAGCGCACGAGGGAGCCTCCAGGGGGAAACGCCTGGTATCTTTATAGTCCTGTCGGGTTTCGCCACCT
CTGACTTGAGCGTCGATTTTTGTGATGCTCGTCAGGGGGGCGGAGCCTATGGAAAAACGCCAGCAACGCG
GCCTTTTTACGGTTCCTGGCCTTTTGCTGGCCTTTTGCTCACAAGCTAGCTTATCGGCCAGCCTCGCAGA
GCAGGATTCCCGTTGAGCACCGCCAGGTGCGAATAAGGGACAGTGAAGAAGGAACACCCGCTCGCGGGTG
GGCCTACTTCACCTATCCTGCCCGGCTGACGCCGTTGGATACACCAAGGAAAGTCTACACGAACCCTTTG
GCAAAATCCTGTATATCGTGCGAAAAAGGATGGATATACCGAAAAAATCGCTATAATGACCCCGAAGCAG
GGTTATGCAGCGGAAAGTATACCTTAAGGAATCCCCGTCGACGGTATCGATACCTGAAACTAGAGGTACT
CGCGCACGCTCACGCCCTGAGGCAGAGCTTCCGCATCGATGCTGACACGGTAATCCTGGAAACCGCGTGC
TGGTGTAACTGCGTCCCCCTCGACTCGCTCGACCTTAACGCTGCCGAACAGCACATGGGCGGGTGCATTG
CCCATGGCATGCTCATGCTTGAAGACGATCAACTTGCGCGCTGCCATCTCGCCACGTGCCGCCGAGCGGT
CGTGTTCGAACATATTGGCCAAAGCGCGCCATAGCAGTTCCAAGTCGTCGTCGGAAAAGCCGGTTCGCTC
GGCCAACTTGGCAGAGATGAAACCATGGGCGCGGTACAAGCCGTAAGGCACGATGTGCTTGCGTCCCATG
GTGCGTTCCTTCTCCAAATCCTTTTCGTTAGTCACCGCCATGCGGGTGATGGATACCTCCATAGGCAATA
CCGGGTCGATAGACGTGGCGAATGCCAGTTGGATCGGTCCACGCACCTGGCCGGCATTAATCTCGGTGGT
CATCACCGCCCCGAAAGCACGCACATCGAAGAAGTTCTTGCACATCCAAGAGGTCAGTTCGCGCGCCTTG
GCTTCGTCCTTGGGCAGTTTCTTTGCCTCTGACTCGATACCGAGCGCCTCGTAGGCCTGTTTGTGCTGGT
TATTCAGCACGGATTTTTCCTGCATATAGATGGCATAGCCGGGGGCACTTTCCTGCTCCAGGCTGACGTA
GTTGCGGATCTTGCGCTTGAGGCAAACGTCAGTGACCAACCCCTGGTTGGTTTCCGGATCGAGACGCGGC
ATGTTGCCAGCATCCGGGTCGCCATTGGGATTGCCATTGCTGACATCAAAGAGGTAAACGAACTCGTAGC
GGTTGGAGATGGCGGTCATTCTTCTGCTCCTTACTCGACGGAATCGGGGCCACGGTTGAAACGGGCCTGG
GCCTGTTGGTAGTAACCAATAGCAAAGCGTCCCTGGTCCTCCAGGCGCAGGCAACGCGGGAATTGGCTCT
GCATACCGTCAATGATTTCGCCTATATCGCGCTCTAGGTTCACTGCTAGTCCGGGCTTCTCCTTGCGCAG
CTTGGCCAAGTGGTTTTGTGTGTTGCGCAGCAGTATCGGGAAAACCGTGGCTGGCGTGCTGGACGCGGCA
CCGTAGTAGCGGTCACGGATAGTGGCATTGACCCTGTCGCCCAGGGCTGCGCGCTGGGCGCCTTCCAACA
CGGCGAACAGCCTCCCCAAGCGATAGCCGGGGTTGCTGGCGTCCTTGTCGAGACTCATAGGTAGCTCCTC
TTGGTGAATTTTGCCGCTCAGGCGTGCCTCGCGAGCGAGCACGGCCTTGCACAGCGCGACGCGTATGCCA
GAGACGTCGCCGTCGGCACGCATGCGCATGATCAGGTTGGCTAGCAAACTGCGCGGATAGCGGCTGCCGG
TCAGGATGGCGCGGGTCATTTCACCGGCCAGTTGTGGGAGTAAGTCTTCGGTCTTGGCTCTGCCGTCACG
ACTGGGCGCGGTAGCATAGAGCAAGCGCCAGATGGCCGGCTCCGTCTTCCAGGGCAGAGGCTCAAGGTGC
ATATCCCGGAAATGCTCGGCCAGATGCTGGGTGAATACCGCAAGGCTATCGACTGCCCAGAACCGAATGG
ACAGTCGCGAGGTATTGGGCGCCAGCCCTAACACAAAAATGCGGGTGCCTTCCTCCATTAGCGAGTCGAG
CTCATGCAAGGGCCGCCCCGTGGCCACAGCATCCAGCACGCCGCGCAGCTTTTCCGCTTCCTGACCATCA
TCTGCGGGTGGCTCCAGCAGGTTCCAGAAGGTCGACTCGGCGGCGGCCACCTGAGCAGGAGTATCCGCCT
GCGCCCAGAACACCACACTCGCGTCGCCAATCTGCAGGCGCTGGCGGTTGTGCTCGTCGCGACGCAACAA
ATGGTTGAGCACCGTGGTGTAGGCAAAGGCGGCCTGTTCGGACACCGGAGCATTTTCCCCCTGGCTCTTG
CCGTAGGAGGAAAAAGCGTCGAGGTTGAAGGAGACGATGGAAGCCCCCGAACTCTGGGCACCATTGACGC
CCTTGACCGCTGGATGCAGGCGCGCCAACGGCTGACGTTGGCCGCAGACTAGGCACAGCCCCTCGCGGCT
GTCGCCGTCGGCCAACAGCCGGGTACGCAACGCCAGGGCCGCCGGAGTCTCGTGCAGATAGCGTTGTTGG
CCGTCTAGGCGGAACACTAAGTTGCTGTCGAGCATTGCTTCGCTGAACAGCGGGGGCTTGAACTGCTCCG
GCTGCCAACAGTCGAGGAACTGGAGCAAGGCCTGCAGACCGGGGTCGCCTTCCCCAACCAAGATCTGCCG
GTGCAGCGTCTTGAAGGACTCGTGCTCCTGCTGAGTACGCTCTCCGCCCTTGGCACTAACACCCAGCACA
TAGCTGGTCTTGTCCCACAGTACGTTGGACTTGATGCCCGAGGTGCGCTTCTCCGGCTGCGGCACACTCA
TAAGCCTGGGTTGAGGCTTCTTGCCAGAGAGCAAGCGAATGTCCTGCACGTCCAGCAACTCTCCTTGTGC
GGACAGCAGCAGGGCGTAACTGATCTTTTCTTGGCTGTAGCCGAAGGGTGAGATATTCGCTTCACCCCGC
TCCAGCAGTCGCTGATAATAGTCATTGAGGGCCGAAAGGATCATGCCTTGTCCTCTGCCGCCCTGAAGGC
CGGCACCTCGATCAGCCCATCGCGCATCAGGGCACGGAAGAAGTGCGGGGTCATGCCATCGGCGAAGTCA
ATGTCATGCAGCATCCAGCCCAGATCACGCTCGCCGCGCAGAAAGGCATCGACTTCAGGCTCGGCACTGC
CCTCTTCCAGCAACCGAAAACTGGCCGGAAACTCGCGCACGCCTAGGCAGGGTGTATGGAAGCACTGCCC
CTTCCGTGCGCGACGGTTGAAGATATCCAGATGCTTGCCCACCGTATCGTCGGCGCCAGCCCTGTCAGTC
ATCTCGAAATGCGCCTCGATGACATAGGAGACATCGCGCAGCAGAGTAGTCGCGCGCTGCTGGCGATCCT
CCTCGACCAGATTCACCAGACCATTAGTACGCCCGGCCTTCATTGCCTTACCGACGCTGACAGCGGACAG
CTTGCCGCCGACCTCGTTGCGCCGGATGGATTCGAAGCGGATCGGCTTAAGCACTTGAATGCGATCCACC
ACCCAGCGAATCGCCGGCTTCCAGTGGATAGCCTCGAGAATGCCGCGCGCGGCGGACGGCGTGATCGCAT
CGTAAGAGACGCGTTCCACCTTCATTTCCGGGCGGGTGAAGCAGGCACGCTCGCCCCAGACCATTAAGCG
AATTCCGTAGGCCATCGGCCCTCCCTTTCACATCATCCAGGCCAGGCCGCTGTTGCGCGTCCCGACTACC
AACATAGCCGCTCGCTGCTGACAAAGGCCGGATTATCCCAGTGCAACCCGAATTGGTGGTGATACAGATC
AGGGTTGACCAACGCCATAAACTGCTCACCATAACGCGTACCTGCCGCCGCCTGGATCGCACCGGCTTCC
CGCAATGCCTGATAACCCTTGCGTGGCATCTGCACCAGATATGGCTGCAGGCGACGGGCGATGGCGGCGC
AGCCGTCGGCGAACTCCAGCTCGCGCAGGGCTGCTCTGGCCTCGTCATCAAATGGGATGATCACCGGCAG
TTGAAGGCTGTCGATCATGCGGAACTTGGTGGCCAAAGTCTCGTAGGGCAGGCCATCGAGCCGGCCTCTC
TCAATCAGGCCGAGCAGGTTACCCGCATCCAACTCCTCCGCGCCCTTCTGCCAGTACAGTATGCGAAAAT
ACCGCTCGATGGCCGCCATGGACAGGCAATCATCCGGGTGCAGGCGCATCACTTCGCGGGCGGCCTGGGC
GAACTGCTTGAGTTCCTCGGGTGGCGCCCAGTCAGAATTGGCCGCGGCGAACACCAGCACCTCGCTTTCG
GCCAGCGGCCGCTTGCCTTCGCGATTGCAGCGTCCCGCGGCCTGGGCGATGGAATCCAATCCAGCCTCGG
CACGCAGTACCACGGGAAAATCCACATCCACACCGGCCTCGATCAGCGAGGTGGCCACCAGGCGACAGGG
CTCCCCCTTTTTGAGCATCTGGCGCACCTCGGCCAGCACGCTGCTACGGTGCTTGGCGCACATCAGGGTG
GTGAGATGGCGGGCACCGGGCAACTCGGCAAGCGACTCATAGAGCGCACGGGCCTGGCGTCGATTGTTGA
CGATGCACAGCACTTGTTCACGCCTGGCGATCTGCTCAGTCAAGGCCGCATCTTCGAGCGGGCCCAATGT
CCGTATTCGTACCCGCACCAACTCCCGGAACAGCCGCTGCGGCTCGGGCGCCAGCTCACGTACGTCCTGC
AGCCCACCGATGAAATCCGGCGATTGAAGCGCTGGCTGCGTGGCAGTACAGAGAACTGGGCTACAACGGT
AGTTGAGCGCCAGTTCATCAAGGGCGGCAACGCAGGGCCGCAACAGCTTGAGCGGTAGGGTCTGTGCCTC
GTCAAGAATCACCACGCTGCCGGCGATGTTGTGTAGCTTGCGGCACTGGGCTGGACGGTCGGCAAACAGG
CTTTCGAAGAACTGCACTGCAGTGGTCACCACGATAGGCGCGTCCCAGTTCTCCATCGCTAGGTTCAGTT
TCTTCTTGGCCTCCAGGCTCTGCCGGCGGTCATCAACGAAGGCGCTGTGATGCTCCAGCACCGCCTCTTC
GCCTAAGGCCCCGAGTGCACGACGGAATACCGCAGCGTTCTGCTCGACGATGCTAGTGAAGGGAATCACG
TAGATCACCCGGCGCAGCCCATGAGCTAGAGCGTGATCCAGGGCGAAAGCCAGAGAGGCCAGGGTCTTGC
CGCCTCCTGTGGGCACTGTGAGAGAAAACAGCCCGGGAAGTTCGCTCGCCTTGCCGCGCACGCCGGCCAA
TATCTCCCCGCGAACGCGGTTGACCGGCGTATCTCCCTTGAACTCAGTCAGATGCCGATCAAGGGCTGCG
CGTAACTCGGCCAAGGTCGGCCGCGCTTGCTCGCGAAGGGAGCGCCGTCCTTCGACGCGGTGGTAGAAGG
CTTCGGTATCTAGATAATCCGCATCAACCAAGCAGGAAAAGAGCATCCGGCCAAGAAAGGCCAACTGAAA
GAAACCTCTTTCCAGGCGCGCTTTTAGTGGCGGTGGTTGAAGGCGCTCGGGTAGCACGATTTCCACGCAC
CACCCCTCCAATAACCGTGGCAGCCCAACCCCTTTCAGGCGGTCGACCAAGGCAGTTCGCTCACCAGCCT
CGCGGCCATTGGCCAACCCGGCATGGTGGCCAGCGATGCCGTAGGCTAGCAATTGACCTAGCGCGCCATA
GCGTTCTACCGCCAGTATGGCCCCGCGAGTAGAGTGATCGACACGGATGGCATCACCCGCAATACGCCGC
TGAAACTCGTCAGTGTATTTACCCAAGTCATGCAACAGACCAGCAAGAGCAGCTAATTCACCGCCGCCGA
AGAAGGCAGCCTTCTCTCCTGCCAAACGGGCAACAGCCTGTAGATGCTCGACCAGAGGCTGCCAATCGCT
GCGATCTGCCTTTAAGGTGGAGTGAGCAAAAAAGTGAGTATCGCTAGCCTCCGCGTCCATAGGTGCGCTC
CCTTCTCGAGGAATTCCTGCAGAGCACTAGGTTTCAATCCACGCCCGGTTTTGCCGGGCGACGAGACCTT
TGTCCAGAGAGGTCTCGTTTCAATCCACGCGCCCGTGCGGGGCGCGACCTAGTTGAATTTCATTACGACC
AGTCTAAAAAGCGCCTGAATTCGCGACCTTCTCGTTACTGACAGGAAAATGGGCCATTGGCAACCAGGGA
AAGATGAACGTGATGATGTTCACAATTTGCTGAATTGTGGTGATGTGATGCTCACCGCATTTCCTGAAAA
TTCACGCTGTATCTTGAAAAATCGACGTTTTTTACGTGGTTTTCCGTCGAAAATTTAAGGTAAGAACCTG
ACCTCGTGATTACTATTTCGCCGTGTTGACGACATCAGGAGGCCAGTATGACCGTATTACATAGTGTGGA
TTTTTTTCCGTCTGGTAACGCGTCCGTGGCGATAGAACCCCGGCTCCCGCAGGCGGATTTTCCTGAACAT
CATCATGATTTTCATGAAATTGTGATTGTCGAACATGGCACGGGTATTCATGTGTTTAATGGGCAGCCCT
ATACCATCACCGGTGGCACGGTCTGTTTCGTACGCGATCATGATCGGCATCTGTATGAACATACCGATAA
TCTGTGTCTGACCAATGTGCTGTATCGCTCGCCGGATCGATTTCAGTTTCTCGCCGGGCTGAATCAGTTG
CTGCCACAAGAGCTGGATGGGCAGTATCCGTCTCACTGGCGCGTTAACCACAGCGTATTGCAGCAGGTGC
GACAGCTGGTTGCACAGATGGAACAGCAGGAAGGGGAAAATGATTTACCCTCGACCGCCAGTCGCGAGAT
CTTGTTTATGCAATTACTGCTCTTGCTGCGTAAAAGCAGTTTGCAGGAGAACCTGGAAAACAGCGCATCA
CGTCTCAACTTGCTTCTGGCCTGGCTGGAGGACCATTTTGCCGATGAGGTGAATTGGGATGCCGTGGCGG
ATCAATTTTCTCTTTCACTGCGTACGCTACATCGGCAGCTTAAGCAGCAAACGGGACTGACGCCTCAGCG
ATACCTGAACCGCCTGCGACTGATGAAAGCCCGACATCTGCTACGCCACAGCGAGGCCAGCGTTACTGAC
ATCGCCTATCGCTGTGGATTCAGCGACAGTAACCACTTTTCGACGCTTTTTCGCCGAGAGTTTAACTGGT
CACCGCGTGATATTCGCCAGGGACGGGATGGCTTTCTGCAATAACGCGAATCTTCTCAACGTATTTGTAC
GCCATATTGCGAATAATCAACTTCGTTCTCTGGCCGAGGTAGCCACGGTGGCGCATCAGTTAAAACTTCT
CAAAGATGATTTTTTTGCCAGCGACCAGCAGGCAGTCGCTGTGGCTGACCGTTATCCGCAAGATGTCTTT
GCTGAACATACACATGATTTTTGTGAGCTGGTGATTGTCTGGCGCGGTAATGGCCTGCATGTACTCAACG
ATCGCCCTTATCGCATTACCCGTGGCGATCTCTTTTACATTCATGCTGACGATAAACACTCCTACGCTTC
CGTTAACGATCTGGTTTTGCAGAATATTATTTATTGCCCGGAGCGTCTGAAGCTGAATCTTGACTGGCAG
GGGGCGATTCCGGGATTTAACGCCAGCGCAGGGCAACCACACTGGCGCTTAGGTAGCATGGGGATGGCGC
AGGCGCGGCAGGTTATCGGTCAGCTTGAGCATGAAAGTAGTCAGCATGTGCCGTTTGCTAACGAAATGGC
TGAGTTGCTGTTCGGGCAGTTGGTGATGTTGCTGAATCGCCATCGTTACACCAGTGATTCGTTGCCGCCA
ACATCCAGCGAAACGTTGCTGGATAAGCTGATTACCCGGCTGGCGGCTAGCCTGAAAAGTCCCTTTGCGC
TGGATAAATTTTGTGATGAGGCATCGTGCAGTGAGCGCGTTTTGCGTCAGCAATTTCGCCAGCAGACTGG
AATGACCATCAATCAATATCTGCGACAGGTCAGAGTGTGTCATGCGCAATATCTTCTCCAGCATAGCCGC
CTGTTAATCAGTGATATTTCGACCGAATGTGGCTTTGAAGATAGTAACTATTTTTCGGTGGTGTTTACCC
GGGAAACCGGGATGACGCCCAGCCAGTGGCGTCATCTCAATTCGCAGAAAGATTAACTAGGCCAGATCCA
GCGGCATCTGGGTTAGTCGAGCGCGGGCCGCTTCCCATGTCTCACCAGGGCGAGCCTGTTTCGCGATCTC
AGCATCTGAAATCTTCCCGGCCTTGCGCCTCGCTGGGGCCTTACCCACCGCCTTGGCGGGCTTCTTCGGT
CCAAAACTGAACAACAGATGTGTGACCTTGCGCCCGGTCTTTCGCTGCGCCCACTCCACCTGTAGCGGGC
TGTGCTCGTTGATCTGCGTCACGGCTGGATCAAGCACTCGCAACTTGAAGTCCTTGATCGAGGGATACCG
GCCTTCCAGTTGAAACCACTTTCGCAGCTGGTCAATTTCTATTTCGCGCTGGCCGATGCTGTCCCATTGC
ATGAGCAGCTCGTAAAGCCTGATCGCGTGGGTGCTGTCCATCTTGGCCACGTCAGCCAAGGCGTATTTGG
TGAACTGTTTGGTGAGTTCCGTCAGGTACGGCAGCATGTCTTTGGTGAACCTGAGTTCTACACGGCCCTC
ACCCTCCCGGTAGATGATTGTTTGCACCCAGCCGGTAATCATCACACTCGGTCTTTTCCCCTTGCCATTG
GGCTCTTGGGTTAACCGGACTTCCCGCCGTTTCAGGCGCAGGGCCGCTTCTTTGAGCTGGTTGTAGGAAG
ATTCGATAGGGACACCCGCCATCGTCGCTATGTCCTCCGCCGTCACTGAATACATCACTTCATCGGTGAC
AGGCTCGCTCCTCTTCACCTGGCTAATACAGGCCAGAACGATCCGCTGTTCCTGAACACTGAGGCGATAC
GCGGCCTCGACCAGGGCATTGCTTTTGTAAACCATTGGGGGTGAGGCCACGTTCGACATTCCTTGTGTAT
AAGGGGACACTGTATCTGCGTCCCACAATACAACAAATCCGTCCCTTTACAACAACAAATCCGTCCCTTC
TTAACAACAAATCCGTCCCTTAATGGCAACAAATCCGTCCCTTTTTAAACTCTACAGGCCACGGATTACG
TGGCCTGTAGACGTCCTAAAAGGTTTAAAAGGGAAAAGGAAGAAAAGGGTGGAAACGCAAAAAACGCACC
ACTACGTGGCCCCGTTGGGGCCGCATTTGTGCCCCTGAAGGGGCGGGGGAGGCGTCTGGGCAATCCCCGT
TTTACCAGTCCCCTATCGCCGCCTGAGAGGGCGCAGGAAGCGAGTAATCAGGGTATCGAGGCGGATTCAC
CCTTGGCGTCCAACCAGCGGCACCAGCGGCGCGAATTGACATAAGCCTGTTCGGTTCGTAAACTGTAATG
CAAGTAGCGTATGCGCTCACGCAGGATGGATATACCGAAAAAATCGCTATAATGACCCCGAAGCAGGGTT
ATGCAGCGGAAAAGGACAAGGGTCGTCCAAAAAAAAAGGCTCCAAAAGGAGCCTTTAATTGTATCGGTTT
ACCAATGTTTAATCAGGCTCGCGCCAATTTCCGCAATCTGACGGTTACGTTCATCCATCGTCGCCTGGCT
GCCGGTGGTATAAATCACCACAATACGGCTCGGTTTACCATCCGGGCCCAGCGCCGCAATAATGCCACGG
CTGCCACGTTCGCCCGCACCGCTTTTATCCGCAATAAACCAGCCAGCCGGCAGCGCGCTACGCAGCAGCG
GACCCGCCACTTTATCCGCTTCCATCCAATCAATCAGTTGCTGGCGGCTTGCCAGGGTCAGCAGCTCACC
CGTCAGCAGTTTACGCAGGGTGGTCGCCATTGCTGCCGGCATGGTGGTATCACGTTCATCGTTCGGAATC
GCTTCGTTCAGTTCCGGTTCCCAACGATCCAGACGGGTCACATGATCGCCCATGTTATGCAGAAACGCGG
TCAGTTCTTTCGGACCGCCAATGGTCGTCAGCAGCAGGTTCGCCGCGGTGTTATCGCTCATGGTAATCGC
CGCGCTGCACAGTTCACGCACGGTCATGCCATCGGTCAGATGTTTTTCGGTCACCGGGCTATATTCCACC
AGATCGTTCTGGCTATAATGAATACGACGGCCCAGTTGTTCCTGGCCCGCATCCACACGGCTCAGAACCG
CACCGCACAGCAGCACTTTAAAGGTGCTCATCATCGGAAAACGTTCTTCCGGACGAAAAGATTCCAGAAT
TTTGCCGCTGTTCAGATCCAGTTCAATATAGCCCACGCGCGCACCCAGTTGATCTTCCGCATCTTTCACT
TTCACCAGGGTTTCCGGATGCGCAAACACCGGCAGGCAAAACGCCGCAAAAAACGGAATCAGCGCCACAC
GAAAATGCTGAATGCTCATACTCTTCCTTTTTCAATATTATTGAAGCATTTATCAGGGTTATTGTCTCAT
GAGCGGATACATATTTGAATGTATTTAGAAAAATAAACAAATAGGGGAATTAAAAAAAAGCCCGCTCATT
AGGCGGGCTACTAATTTAAATCGTAATTATTGGGGACCCCTGGATTCTCACCAATAAAAAACGCCCGGCG
GCAACCGAGCGTTCTGAACAAATCCAGATGGAGTTCTGAGGTCATTACTGGATCTATCAACAGGAGTAGC
GTCAGACCCCGTAGAAAAGATCAAAGGATCTTCTTGAGATCCTTTTTTTCTGCGCGTAATCTGCTGCTTG
CAAACAA
Features (pLannotate 1.2.2; 13 found; start..end, strand, type, name):
    615..723     -  oriT           oriT: incP origin of transfer
   3547..4215    -  CDS            cas5d: CAS5D_MANSM - Experimental evidence at protein level: Swiss-Prot protein existence level 1. CRISPR (clustered regularly interspaced short palindromic repeat) is an adaptive immune system that provides protection against mobile genetic elements (viruses, transposable elements and conjugative plasmids). CRISPR clusters contain spacers, sequences complementary to antecedent mobile elements, and target invading nucleic acids. CRISPR clusters are transcribed and processed into CRISPR RNA (crRNA). This protein is a sequence-specific endonuclease that cleaves pre-crRNA at G21 into mature crRNA. Does
   6644..6762    -  promoter       rhaB promoter: promoter of the E. coli rhaBAD operon, conferring tight induction with L-rhamnose and repression with D-glucose in the presence of RhaR and RhaS (Giacalone et al., 2006)
   6908..7744    +  CDS            rhaS: positive regulator of the rhaB promoter; E. coli rhaS; activated by L-rhamnose
   7818..8666    +  CDS            rhaR: transcriptional activator of rhaR and rhaS; E. coli rhaR; needed for rhamnose-dependent activation of the rhaB promoter
   8667..9500    -  CDS            pRO1600 Rep: replication protein for the broad-host-range plasmid pRO1600 from Pseudomonas aeruginosa&nbsp
   9514..9865    +  rep_origin     pRO1600 oriV: broad-host-range origin of replication from Pseudomonas aeruginosa plasmid pRO1600; requires the pRO1600 Rep protein for replication (West et al., 1994)
   9906..9934    +  promoter       Pc promoter: intI1 (promoter lies within the coding sequence); class 1 integron promoter
  10036..10075   -  terminator     fd terminator: central terminator from bacteriophage fd (Otsuka and Kunisawa, 1982)
  10082..10939   -  CDS            bla: BLAT_ECOLX - Experimental evidence at protein level: Swiss-Prot protein existence level 1. TEM-type are the most prevalent beta-lactamases in enterobacteria; they hydrolyze the beta-lactam bond in susceptible beta-lactam antibiotics, thus conferring resistance to penicillins and cephalosporins. TEM-3 and TEM-4 are capable of hydrolyzing cefotaxime and ceftazidime. TEM-5 is capable of hydrolyzing ceftazidime. TEM-6 is capable of hydrolyzing ceftazidime and aztreonam. TEM-8/CAZ-2, TEM- 16/CAZ-7 and TEM-24/CAZ-6 are markedly active against ceftazidime. IRT- 4 shows resistance to beta-lactamase in
  10940..11031   -  promoter       AmpR promoter: bla
  11114..11148   -  terminator     lambda t0 terminator: minimal transcription terminator from phage lambda (Scholtissek and Grosse, 1987)
  11234..545     +  rep_origin     ori (across the origin): high-copy-number ColE1/pMB1/pBR322/pUC origin of replication
