[The description below was written by a language model from this plasmid's Addgene catalogue record and pLannotate feature annotations shown in this document.]
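Description:
pCas3-Amp is a bacterial all-in-one CRISPR-Cas3 plasmid built on the pHERD30T shuttle backbone, with the original resistance cassette exchanged for an ampicillin marker. The catalogue lists it as a mammalian expression vector, but every recorded element is bacterial, and the associated work concerns genome engineering in Pseudomonas. It carries two replication systems: a high-copy ColE1/pUC-type origin for propagation in E. coli, and the broad-host-range pRO1600 oriV with its cognate Rep protein, which supports maintenance in Pseudomonas. An incP oriT allows conjugative mobilisation from a suitable donor strain. Selection is through a TEM-type beta-lactamase gene expressed from its own promoter and bracketed by the fd and lambda t0 terminators.

The payload is a Type I-C CRISPR-Cas system from Pseudomonas aeruginosa. The catalogue lists Cas3, Cas5 and Cas8 together with a short I-C crRNA element, and describes the plasmid as expressing all necessary components of the system. Expression is controlled by the E. coli rhaBAD promoter, with the divergently placed activator genes rhaS and rhaR providing L-rhamnose-dependent induction. In such systems the Cas proteins assemble with the crRNA into a surveillance complex that recruits Cas3, a processive nuclease-helicase that degrades the targeted DNA. This activity is useful for generating deletions or for counterselecting unedited cells.

The automated feature table recognises only a cas5d homologue in the region downstream of the promoter, leaving the other cas genes and the crRNA unannotated. The sequenced record is also slightly longer than the stated total vector size.
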