Addgene plasmid #207998: pCas3-Amp
Purpose: Expresses all necessary components of Type I-C CRISPR-Cas system
Depositing lab: Pablo Ivan Nikel. Publication: A SEVA-based, CRISPR-Cas3-assisted genome engineering approach for Pseudomonas with efficient vector curing. Lammens E-M, Volke DC, Schroven K, Voet M, Kerremans A, Lavigne R, Hendrix H. Microbiol Spectr. 2023 Nov 17:e0270723. doi: 10.1128/spectrum.02707-23. PubMed 37975669.
Backbone
  Vector backbone: pHERD30T
  Backbone manufacturer: Dongru Qiu, Hongwei D. Yu
  Backbone size w/o insert (bp): 5216
  Total vector size (bp): 11228
  Modifications to backbone: change of resistance cassette
  Vector type: Mammalian Expression
Growth in bacteria
  Bacterial resistance: Ampicillin, 100 μg/mL
  Growth temperature: 37°C
  Growth strain: DH5alpha
  Copy number: High Copy
Gene/Insert 1
  Gene/Insert name: RhaR
  Insert size (bp): 849
  Entrez Gene: rhaR (a.k.a. b3906, ECK3899, rhaC1)
Gene/Insert 2
  Gene/Insert name: RhaS
  Insert size (bp): 837
  Entrez Gene: rhaS (a.k.a. b3905, ECK3898, rhaC2)
Gene/Insert 3
  Gene/Insert name: pRhaBAD
  Insert size (bp): 36
Gene/Insert 4
  Gene/Insert name: I-C crRNA
  Insert size (bp): 88
Gene/Insert 5
  Gene/Insert name: Cas3
  Species: Pseudomonas aeruginosa
  Insert size (bp): 2235
Gene/Insert 6
  Gene/Insert name: Cas5
  Species: Pseudomonas aeruginosa
  Insert size (bp): 654
Gene/Insert 7
  Gene/Insert name: Cas8
  Species: Pseudomonas aeruginosa
  Insert size (bp): 1764
Terms and licenses: Academic/Nonprofit Terms; Industry Terms: Not Available to Industry
Depositor comments: Please visit https://doi.org/10.1101/2023.06.29.547033 for bioRxiv preprint.
How to cite: pCas3-Amp was a gift from Pablo Ivan Nikel (Addgene plasmid # 207998 ; http://n2t.net/addgene:207998 ; RRID:Addgene_207998)
